>Addgene plasmid #153664 | pGBW-m4133493 | addgene full sequence | sequence record 300632 | Ginkgo NGS Result
CCTCTGACTTGAGCGTCGATTTTTGTGATGCTCGTCAGGGGGGCGGAGCCTATGGAAAAACGCCAGCAAC
GCGGCCTTTTTACGGTTCCTGGCCTTTTGCTGGCCTTTTGCTCACATGATTTAAATGAAACTCGTAATCG
GAGAACGGGTGCAATAGCAAGGACCAGATCGAACTTGACTGACGCAATTCTGAGCGTAGTCGAAACCCAG
ACAAGTCGATCTCGCCAAGTAGCTGACTTGACTGGTTAATTAAGTTTCGATAGCCCAAGGTAACCAATGA
GATTAGGGAGGGAAGAAAGTTTGATGAACTACTTCTGACCCCTAGTGGTGTCCAGAAAAGACCATTAAAG
GAATGTCTTGATCGAAATCGAGAGATCGCCTGCAGGATAGCTGACGACCTTAAGGATAAATTTCTGGTAA
GGAGGACACGTATGGAAGTGGGCAAGTTGGGGAAGCCGTATCCGTTGCTGAATCTGGCATATGTGGGAGT
ATAAGACGCGCAGCGTCGCATCAGGCATTTTTTTCTGCGCCAATGCCGGTAGATAGCAATCCGGCCCGAG
GGGCACAAAAAACCCCTCAAGACCCGTTTAGAGGCCCCAAGGGGTTATGCTACGATACCGATAGAGATGG
GCCAATACCACATTTGTAGAGGTTTTACTTGCTTTAAAAAACCTCCCACACCTCCCCCTGAACCTGAAAC
ATAAAATGAATGCAATTGTTGTTGTTAACTTGTTTATTGCAGCTTATAATGGTTACAAATAAAGCAATAG
CATCACAAATTTCACAAATAAAGCATTTTTTTCACTGCATTCTAGTTGTGGTTTGTCCAAACTCATCAAT
GTATCTTATCATGTCTGTGAGCTGAAGGTACGCTGTATCTCAGTCAGTCAAGCTAGCTTATTTGTCATCG
TCGTCCTTGTAATCAATGTCATGATCTTTGTAGTCTCCATCGTGGTCCTTATAATCCATCGACTGAAAGT
AAAGGTTTTCATCAATCTCCATTGGTTGCTCTTCATCTAATTGAGAATATTTATTCTCAGTTAGTGACTT
AGATAAATTTTTAATTATGAGGTTTATGATGTAATCAAGATTCCAAATGGAAACTTTAAAAGTCCTCATA
ATAATTAGTAATATCTCTGCTATAGTAACCTGAAAGTCAACGAGATGAAACATGGTGGCGGCCGCTGGCG
GGTGTGTCGAGTGGATGGTAGGATCGACAAAGATCTGATCTGACGGTTCACTAAACCAGCTCTGCTTATA
TAGACCTCCCACCGTACACGCCTACCGCCCATTTGCGTCAATGGGGCGGAGTTGTTACGACATTTTGGAA
AGTCCCGTTGATTTTGGTGCCAAAACAAACTCCCATTGACGTCAATGGGGTGGAGACTTGGAAATCCCCG
TGAGTCAAACCGCTATCCACGCCCATTGATGTACTGCCAAAACCGCATCAGCATGGTAATAGCGATGACT
AATACGTAGATGTACTGCCAAGTAGGAAAGTCCCATAAGGTCATGTACTGGGCATAATGCCAGGCGGGCC
ATTTACCGTCATTGACGTCAATAGGGGGCGTACTTGGCATATGATACACTTGATGTACTGCCAAGTGGGC
AGTTTACCGTAAATACTCCACCCATTGACGTCAATGGAAAGTCCCTATTGGCGTTACTATGGGAACATAC
GTCATTATTGACGTCAATGGGCGGGGGTCGTTGGGCGGTCAGCCAGGCGGGCCATTTACCGTAAGTTATG
TAACGCGGAACTCCATATATGGGCTATGAACTAATGACCCCGTAATTGATTACTAGATCTGGCTACACTC
GATCAGCAGTTAGATAATAAAATCGCTATCCATCGAAGATGGATGTGTGTTGGTTTTTTGTGTGTGTAAC
GCAACGATTGATAGCATAACCCCTTGGGGCCTCTAAACGGGTCTTGAGGGGTTTTTTGAATTGAGAGGTA
GCTGAAGCTGCTGTTATGACCACTAGAGGGAAGAAGATACCTGTGGAGCTAATGGTCCAAGATGTCGGGA
GCCGCGATCGCTGCCAAAAAGGTAAGCTGACGATAGCTGACGAGATTCGATGCCCGACGAGCAAATGAGC
GCCACGGCTGTTCGCGTAAGCTCGAAACGACGGAGATTCGATAGAGCCAGAGTCGAGTTTAAACGATTCG
GGATCTTAAGGATAAATTTCTGGTAAGGAGGACACGTATGGAAGTGGGCAAGTTGGGGAAGCCGTATCCG
TTGCTGAATCTGGCATATGTGGGAGTATAAGACGCGCAGCGTCGCATCAGGCATTTTTTTCTGCGCCAAT
GCACCTAGAATCGGTTACCAATGCTTAATCAGTGAGGCACCTATCTCAGCGATCTGTCTATTTCGTTCAT
CCATAGTTGCCTGACTCCCCGTCGTGTAGATAACTACGATACGGGAGGGCTTACCATCTGGCCCCAGTGC
TGCAATGATACCGCGAGACCCACGCTCACCGGCTCCAGATTTATCAGCAATAAACCAGCCAGCCGGAAGG
GCCGAGCGCAGAAGTGGTCCTGCAACTTTATCCGCCTCCATCCAGTCTATCAACTGTTGCCGGGAAGCTA
GAGTAAGTAGTTCGCCAGTTAATAGTTTACGCAAGGTTGTTGCCATTGCTACAGGCATCGTGGTGTCACG
CTCGTCGTTTGGTATGGCTTCATTCAGCTCCGGTTCCCAACGATCAAGGCGAGTTACATGATCCCCCATG
TTGTGCAAAAAAGCGGTTAGCTCCTTCGGTCCTCCAATCGTTGTCAGAAGTAAGTTGGCCGCAGTGTTAT
CACTCATGGTTATGGCAGCACTGCATAATTCTCTTACTGTCATGCCATCCGTAAGATGCTTTTCTGTGAC
TGGTGAATACTCAACCAAGTCATTCTGAGAATAGTGTATGCGGCGACCGAGTTGCTCTTGCCCGGCGTCA
ATACGGGATAATACCGCGCCACATAGCAGAACTTTAAAAGTGCTCATCATTGGAAAGCGTTCTTCGGGGC
GAAAACTCTCAAGGATCTTACCGCTGTTGAGATCCAGTTCGATGTAACCCACTCGCGCACCCAACTGATC
TTCAGCATCTTTTACTTTCACCAGCGTTTCTGGGTGAGCAAAAACAGGAAGGCAAAATGCCGCAAAAAAG
GGAATAAGGGCGACACGGAAATGTTGAATACTCATGCGAAAGCCTCCTGCTGATCCTGTCTCTTGATAGA
TGTTTGCAAAAGCTAGGACTCGATTATACGTTGACCGATCAGACTATCAATATCTAGGTTTAAACAGATC
GGTACGCTGCCGTGACCAGGCTTGAGTACAATATCTGACGATTGGACTTCCTGGGTCCCAAGCTGGATTC
CGACTGGCTGACTGCCAAGCAACGATATGGATCGTCGAGACTCGCACTGAGAGGATCGTTCTCGGTACAC
CAGGCGCGCCCCGATTTCGATATTCCTCGGATCTCGGATAGATCGGGATTGAGGATGTAGGTTGAACTTC
TCTCGGGTGATCCCGATCTCGGATATTCGGGATTGGAGTAATACCTGGCGATAGGCGCTGCCAAGCAATA
GCCAAGGCGCAAGGCCGGCCAAGAGACTTGCGATAGTTCGTTCGAGAGGTAGCCTGCAAGATGGATCGGA
CGAAAGGTTTGAAGATTTTCCGACGAGGGCCTTGGAGAGTTCGGAAATTTAAATGCAACTATGGATGAAC
GAAATAGACAGATCGCTGAGATAGGTGCCTCACTGATTAAGCATTGGTAACTGTCAGACCAAGTTTACTC
ATATATACTTTAGATTGATTTAAAACTTCATTTTTAATTTAAAAGGATCTAGGTGAAGATCCTTTTTGAT
AATCTCATGACCAAAATCCCTTAACGTGAGTTTTCGTTCCACTGAGCGTCAGACCCCGTAGAAAAGATCA
AAGGATCTTCTTGAGATCCTTTTTTTCTGCGCGTAATCTGCTGCTTGCAAACAAAAAAACCACCGCTACC
AGCGGTGGTTTGTTTGCCGGATCAAGAGCTACCAACTCTTTTTCCGAAGGTAACTGGCTTCAGCAGAGCG
CAGATACCAAATACTGTTCTTCTAGTGTAGCCGTAGTTAGGCCACCACTTCAAGAACTCTGTAGCACCGC
CTACATACCTCGCTCTGCTAATCCTGTTACCAGTGGCTGCTGCCAGTGGCGATAAGTCGTGTCTTACCGG
GTTGGACTCAAGACGATAGTTACCGGATAAGGCGCAGCGGTCGGGCTGAACGGGGGGTTCGTGCACACAG
CCCAGCTTGGAGCGAACGACCTACACCGAACTGAGATACCTACAGCGTGAGCTATGAGAAAGCGCCACGC
TTCCCGAAGGGAGAAAGGCGGACAGGTATCCGGTAAGCGGCAGGGTCGGAACAGGAGAGCGCACGAGGGA
GCTTCCAGGGGGAAACGCCTGGTATCTTTATAGTCCTGTCGGGTTTCGCCA
Features (pLannotate 1.2.2; 17 found; start..end, strand, type, name):
    284..355     -  misc_feature   3' β-globin insulator: insulator downstream of the human β-globin locus (Farrell et al., 2002)
    400..536     -  terminator     rrnG terminator: transcription terminator from the E. coli ribosomal RNA rrnG operon (Albrechtsen et al., 1991)
    566..612     -  terminator     T7 terminator: transcription terminator for bacteriophage T7 RNA polymerase
    635..704     +  CDS            large T antigen (fragment): large T antigen from SV40 (simian virus 40)
    727..848     +  polyA_signal   SV40 poly(A) signal: SV40 polyadenylation signal
    902..924     -  CDS            FLAG (fragment): FLAG® epitope tag, followed by an enterokinase cleavage site
    991..1173    -  CDS            NS6_SARS2: Experimental evidence at protein level: Swiss-Prot protein existence level 1. Disrupts cell nuclear import complex formation by tethering karyopherin alpha 2 and karyopherin beta 1 to the membrane. Retention of import factors at the ER/Golgi membrane leads to a loss of transport into the nucleus. Thereby prevents STAT1 nuclear translocation in response to interferon signaling, thus blocking the expression of interferon stimulated genes (ISGs) that display multiple antiviral activities (PubMed:33097660). Suppresses IFN-beta production possibly by blocking IRF3 nuclear translocation (PubMed:3297
   1248..1299    -  promoter       CMVd2 promoter: truncated human cytomegalovirus (CMV) immediate early promoter that yields moderately reduced expression relative to the full-length promoter
   1362..1379    +  promoter       CMV promoter (fragment): human cytomegalovirus (CMV) immediate early promoter
   1452..1755    -  enhancer       CMV enhancer: human cytomegalovirus immediate early enhancer
   1836..1884    +  polyA_signal   poly(A) signal: synthetic polyadenylation signal
   1902..1948    +  terminator     T7 terminator: transcription terminator for bacteriophage T7 RNA polymerase
   1953..2024    -  misc_feature   5' β-globin insulator: insulator upstream of the human β-globin locus (Farrell et al., 2002)
   2176..2312    -  terminator     rrnG terminator: transcription terminator from the E. coli ribosomal RNA rrnG operon (Albrechtsen et al., 1991)
   2325..3185    -  CDS            AmpR: β-lactamase; bla; confers resistance to ampicillin, carbenicillin, and related antibiotics
   3695..3759    +  CDS            bla(M) (fragment): β-lactamase lacking the signal sequence; bla(M); allows cytosolic expression of β-lactamase
   3931..58      +  rep_origin     ori (across the origin): high-copy-number ColE1/pMB1/pBR322/pUC origin of replication
