[The description below was written by a language model from this plasmid's Addgene catalogue record and pLannotate feature annotations shown in this document.]
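Description:
pGBW-m4133493 is a mammalian expression plasmid built on the pTwist_CMV_6 backbone that carries the wild-type ORF6 coding sequence of SARS-CoV-2. It is maintained in E. coli as a high-copy plasmid through a ColE1/pUC-type origin of replication and is selected with ampicillin via a β-lactamase (AmpR) gene. The sequenced record is about 4.5 kb. No mammalian selection marker is annotated or recorded, which suggests the plasmid is suited to transient transfection.

The expression cassette lies on the reverse strand of the deposited sequence. A human cytomegalovirus immediate-early enhancer and promoter drive the short ORF6 open reading frame, annotated as NS6_SARS2. According to the catalogue entry, it is followed by a backbone-encoded C-terminal tag consisting of a TEV protease cleavage site and 3xFLAG. The automated annotation detects only a FLAG fragment in this region and does not call the TEV site. An SV40 polyadenylation region sits downstream of the cassette, although it is annotated on the opposite strand. The cassette is bracketed by 5' and 3' β-globin insulator elements, a synthetic poly(A) signal, and T7 and rrnG transcription terminators. These parts serve to isolate the cassette from read-through transcription arising in the bacterial backbone.

ORF6 is an accessory protein described as interfering with nuclear import factors. This blocks STAT1 nuclear translocation and dampens interferon signalling and interferon-stimulated gene expression. The construct allows this protein to be expressed in mammalian cells and then detected or affinity-purified by the FLAG epitope, with the TEV site permitting tag removal. This makes it suitable for host-virus interaction, localisation and innate immune antagonism studies.
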