Addgene plasmid #153664: pGBW-m4133493
Purpose: Mammalian expression plasmid for SARS-CoV-2 ORF6 protein
Depositing lab: Ginkgo Bioworks & Benjie Chen. Depositing organization: Ginkgo Bioworks.
Backbone
  Vector backbone: pTwist_CMV_6
  Backbone size w/o insert (bp): 4180
  Vector type: Mammalian Expression
Growth in bacteria
  Bacterial resistance: Ampicillin, 100 μg/mL
  Growth temperature: 37°C
  Growth strain: DH5alpha
  Copy number: High Copy
Gene/Insert
  Gene/Insert name: SARS-CoV-2 ORF6 protein
  Species: Severe acute respiratory syndrome coronavirus 2
  Insert size (bp): 179
  Mutation: wt
  Entrez Gene: ORF6 (a.k.a. GU280_gp06)
  Promoter: CMV
  Tag / fusion protein: Cleavable TEV;3xFlag (C terminal on backbone)
  Cloning method: Unknown
Resource information
  A portion of this plasmid was derived from a plasmid made by: GinkgoBioworks
Depositor comments: NCBI reference sequence: 43740572
How to cite: pGBW-m4133493 was a gift from Ginkgo Bioworks & Benjie Chen (Addgene plasmid # 153664 ; http://n2t.net/addgene:153664 ; RRID:Addgene_153664)
